>Addgene plasmid #138145 | pLentiRNACRISPR_003 - hU6-DR_BsmBI-EFS-PspCas13b-NLS-2A-Puro-WPRE | addgene full sequence | sequence record 272531 | Addgene NGS Result
GACATTGATTATTGACTAGTTATTAATAGTAATCAATTACGGGGTCATTAGTTCATAGCCCATATATGGA
GTTCCGCGTTACATAACTTACGGTAAATGGCCCGCCTGGCTGACCGCCCAACGACCCCCGCCCATTGACG
TCAATAATGACGTATGTTCCCATAGTAACGCCAATAGGGACTTTCCATTGACGTCAATGGGTGGAGTATT
TACGGTAAACTGCCCACTTGGCAGTACATCAAGTGTATCATATGCCAAGTACGCCCCCTATTGACGTCAA
TGACGGTAAATGGCCCGCCTGGCATTATGCCCAGTACATGACCTTATGGGACTTTCCTACTTGGCAGTAC
ATCTACGTATTAGTCATCGCTATTACCATGGTGATGCGGTTTTGGCAGTACATCAATGGGCGTGGATAGC
GGTTTGACTCACGGGGATTTCCAAGTCTCCACCCCATTGACGTCAATGGGAGTTTGTTTTGGCACCAAAA
TCAACGGGACTTTCCAAAATGTCGTAACAACTCCGCCCCATTGACGCAAATGGGCGGTAGGCGTGTACGG
TGGGAGGTCTATATAAGCAGCGCGTTTTGCCTGTACTGGGTCTCTCTGGTTAGACCAGATCTGAGCCTGG
GAGCTCTCTGGCTAACTAGGGAACCCACTGCTTAAGCCTCAATAAAGCTTGCCTTGAGTGCTTCAAGTAG
TGTGTGCCCGTCTGTTGTGTGACTCTGGTAACTAGAGATCCCTCAGACCCTTTTAGTCAGTGTGGAAAAT
CTCTAGCAGTGGCGCCCGAACAGGGACTTGAAAGCGAAAGGGAAACCAGAGGAGCTCTCTCGACGCAGGA
CTCGGCTTGCTGAAGCGCGCACGGCAAGAGGCGAGGGGCGGCGACTGGTGAGTACGCCAAAAATTTTGAC
TAGCGGAGGCTAGAAGGAGAGAGATGGGTGCGAGAGCGTCAGTATTAAGCGGGGGAGAATTAGATCGCGA
TGGGAAAAAATTCGGTTAAGGCCAGGGGGAAAGAAAAAATATAAATTAAAACATATAGTATGGGCAAGCA
GGGAGCTAGAACGATTCGCAGTTAATCCTGGCCTGTTAGAAACATCAGAAGGCTGTAGACAAATACTGGG
ACAGCTACAACCATCCCTTCAGACAGGATCAGAAGAACTTAGATCATTATATAATACAGTAGCAACCCTC
TATTGTGTGCATCAAAGGATAGAGATAAAAGACACCAAGGAAGCTTTAGACAAGATAGAGGAAGAGCAAA
ACAAAAGTAAGACCACCGCACAGCAAGCGGCCGCTGATCTTCAGACCTGGAGGAGGAGATATGAGGGACA
ATTGGAGAAGTGAATTATATAAATATAAAGTAGTAAAAATTGAACCATTAGGAGTAGCACCCACCAAGGC
AAAGAGAAGAGTGGTGCAGAGAGAAAAAAGAGCAGTGGGAATAGGAGCTTTGTTCCTTGGGTTCTTGGGA
GCAGCAGGAAGCACTATGGGCGCAGCGTCAATGACGCTGACGGTACAGGCCAGACAATTATTGTCTGGTA
TAGTGCAGCAGCAGAACAATTTGCTGAGGGCTATTGAGGCGCAACAGCATCTGTTGCAACTCACAGTCTG
GGGCATCAAGCAGCTCCAGGCAAGAATCCTGGCTGTGGAAAGATACCTAAAGGATCAACAGCTCCTGGGG
ATTTGGGGTTGCTCTGGAAAACTCATTTGCACCACTGCTGTGCCTTGGAATGCTAGTTGGAGTAATAAAT
CTCTGGAACAGATTTGGAATCACACGACCTGGATGGAGTGGGACAGAGAAATTAACAATTACACAAGCTT
AATACACTCCTTAATTGAAGAATCGCAAAACCAGCAAGAAAAGAATGAACAAGAATTATTGGAATTAGAT
AAATGGGCAAGTTTGTGGAATTGGTTTAACATAACAAATTGGCTGTGGTATATAAAATTATTCATAATGA
TAGTAGGAGGCTTGGTAGGTTTAAGAATAGTTTTTGCTGTACTTTCTATAGTGAATAGAGTTAGGCAGGG
ATATTCACCATTATCGTTTCAGACCCACCTCCCAACCCCGAGGGGACCCGACAGGCCCGAAGGAATAGAA
GAAGAAGGTGGAGAGAGAGACAGAGACAGATCCATTCGATTAGTGAACGGATCGGCACTGCGTGCGCCAA
TTCTGCAGACAAATGGCAGTATTCATCCACAATTTTAAAAGAAAAGGGGGGATTGGGGGGTACAGTGCAG
GGGAAAGAATAGTAGACATAATAGCAACAGACATACAAACTAAAGAATTACAAAAACAAATTACAAAAAT
TCAAAATTTTCGGGTTTATTACAGGGACAGCAGAGATCCAGTTTGGTTAATTAAGGTACCGAGGGCCTAT
TTCCCATGATTCCTTCATATTTGCATATACGATACAAGGCTGTTAGAGAGATAATTGGAATTAATTTGAC
TGTAAACACAAAGATATTAGTACAAAATACGTGACGTAGAAAGTAATAATTTCTTGGGTAGTTTGCAGTT
TTAAAATTATGTTTTAAAATGGACTATCATATGCTTACCGTAACTTGAAAGTATTTCGATTTCTTGGCTT
TATATATCTTGTGGAAAGGACGAAACACCGAGACGGACGTCTCTGTTGTGGAAGGTCCAGTTTTGAGGGG
CTATTACAACTTTTTTGAATTCGCTAGCTAGGTCTTGAAAGGAGTGGGAATTGGCTCCGGTGCCCGTCAG
TGGGCAGAGCGCACATCGCCCACAGTCCCCGAGAAGTTGGGGGGAGGGGTCGGCAATTGATCCGGTGCCT
AGAGAAGGTGGCGCGGGGTAAACTGGGAAAGTGATGTCGTGTACTGGCTCCGCCTTTTTCCCGAGGGTGG
GGGAGAACCGTATATAAGTGCAGTAGTCGCCGTGAACGTTCTTTTTCGCAACGGGTTTGCCGCCAGAACA
CAGGACCGGTTCTAGAGCGCTGCCACCATGAACATCCCCGCTCTGGTGGAAAACCAGAAGAAGTACTTTG
GCACCTACAGCGTGATGGCCATGCTGAACGCTCAGACCGTGCTGGACCACATCCAGAAGGTGGCCGATAT
TGAGGGCGAGCAGAACGAGAACAACGAGAATCTGTGGTTTCACCCCGTGATGAGCCACCTGTACAACGCC
AAGAACGGCTACGACAAGCAGCCCGAGAAAACCATGTTCATCATCGAGCGGCTGCAGAGCTACTTCCCAT
TCCTGAAGATCATGGCCGAGAACCAGAGAGAGTACAGCAACGGCAAGTACAAGCAGAACCGCGTGGAAGT
GAACAGCAACGACATCTTCGAGGTGCTGAAGCGCGCCTTCGGCGTGCTGAAGATGTACAGGGACCTGACC
AACCACTACAAGACCTACGAGGAAAAGCTGAACGACGGCTGCGAGTTCCTGACCAGCACAGAGCAACCTC
TGAGCGGCATGATCAACAACTACTACACAGTGGCCCTGCGGAACATGAACGAGAGATACGGCTACAAGAC
AGAGGACCTGGCCTTCATCCAGGACAAGCGGTTCAAGTTCGTGAAGGACGCCTACGGCAAGAAAAAGTCC
CAAGTGAATACCGGATTCTTCCTGAGCCTGCAGGACTACAACGGCGACACACAGAAGAAGCTGCACCTGA
GCGGAGTGGGAATCGCCCTGCTGATCTGCCTGTTCCTGGACAAGCAGTACATCAACATCTTTCTGAGCAG
GCTGCCCATCTTCTCCAGCTACAATGCCCAGAGCGAGGAACGGCGGATCATCATCAGATCCTTCGGCATC
AACAGCATCAAGCTGCCCAAGGACCGGATCCACAGCGAGAAGTCCAACAAGAGCGTGGCCATGGATATGC
TCAACGAAGTGAAGCGGTGCCCCGACGAGCTGTTCACAACACTGTCTGCCGAGAAGCAGTCCCGGTTCAG
AATCATCAGCGACGACCACAATGAAGTGCTGATGAAGCGGAGCAGCGACAGATTCGTGCCTCTGCTGCTG
CAGTATATCGATTACGGCAAGCTGTTCGACCACATCAGGTTCCACGTGAACATGGGCAAGCTGAGATACC
TGCTGAAGGCCGACAAGACCTGCATCGACGGCCAGACCAGAGTCAGAGTGATCGAGCAGCCCCTGAACGG
CTTCGGCAGACTGGAAGAGGCCGAGACAATGCGGAAGCAAGAGAACGGCACCTTCGGCAACAGCGGCATC
CGGATCAGAGACTTCGAGAACATGAAGCGGGACGACGCCAATCCTGCCAACTATCCCTACATCGTGGACA
CCTACACACACTACATCCTGGAAAACAACAAGGTCGAGATGTTTATCAACGACAAAGAGGACAGCGCCCC
ACTGCTGCCCGTGATCGAGGATGATAGATACGTGGTCAAGACAATCCCCAGCTGCCGGATGAGCACCCTG
GAAATTCCAGCCATGGCCTTCCACATGTTTCTGTTCGGCAGCAAGAAAACCGAGAAGCTGATCGTGGACG
TGCACAACCGGTACAAGAGACTGTTCCAGGCCATGCAGAAAGAAGAAGTGACCGCCGAGAATATCGCCAG
CTTCGGAATCGCCGAGAGCGACCTGCCTCAGAAGATCCTGGATCTGATCAGCGGCAATGCCCACGGCAAG
GATGTGGACGCCTTCATCAGACTGACCGTGGACGACATGCTGACCGACACCGAGCGGAGAATCAAGAGAT
TCAAGGACGACCGGAAGTCCATTCGGAGCGCCGACAACAAGATGGGAAAGAGAGGCTTCAAGCAGATCTC
CACAGGCAAGCTGGCCGACTTCCTGGCCAAGGACATCGTGCTGTTTCAGCCCAGCGTGAACGATGGCGAG
AACAAGATCACCGGCCTGAACTACCGGATCATGCAGAGCGCCATTGCCGTGTACGATAGCGGCGACGATT
ACGAGGCCAAGCAGCAGTTCAAGCTGATGTTCGAGAAGGCCCGGCTGATCGGCAAGGGCACAACAGAGCC
TCATCCATTTCTGTACAAGGTGTTCGCCCGCAGCATCCCCGCCAATGCCGTCGAGTTCTACGAGCGCTAC
CTGATCGAGCGGAAGTTCTACCTGACCGGCCTGTCCAACGAGATCAAGAAAGGCAACAGAGTGGATGTGC
CCTTCATCCGGCGGGACCAGAACAAGTGGAAAACACCCGCCATGAAGACCCTGGGCAGAATCTACAGCGA
GGATCTGCCCGTGGAACTGCCCAGACAGATGTTCGACAATGAGATCAAGTCCCACCTGAAGTCCCTGCCA
CAGATGGAAGGCATCGACTTCAACAATGCCAACGTGACCTATCTGATCGCCGAGTACATGAAGAGAGTGC
TGGACGACGACTTCCAGACCTTCTACCAGTGGAACCGCAACTACCGGTACATGGACATGCTTAAGGGCGA
GTACGACAGAAAGGGCTCCCTGCAGCACTGCTTCACCAGCGTGGAAGAGAGAGAAGGCCTCTGGAAAGAG
CGGGCCTCCAGAACAGAGCGGTACAGAAAGCAGGCCAGCAACAAGATCCGCAGCAACCGGCAGATGAGAA
ACGCCAGCAGCGAAGAGATCGAGACAATCCTGGATAAGCGGCTGAGCAACAGCCGGAACGAGTACCAGAA
AAGCGAGAAAGTGATCCGGCGCTACAGAGTGCAGGATGCCCTGCTGTTTCTGCTGGCCAAAAAGACCCTG
ACCGAACTGGCCGATTTCGACGGCGAGAGGTTCAAACTGAAAGAAATCATGCCCGACGCCGAGAAGGGAA
TCCTGAGCGAGATCATGCCCATGAGCTTCACCTTCGAGAAAGGCGGCAAGAAGTACACCATCACCAGCGA
GGGCATGAAGCTGAAGAACTACGGCGACTTCTTTGTGCTGGCTAGCGACAAGAGGATCGGCAACCTGCTG
GAACTCGTGGGCAGCGACATCGTGTCCAAAGAGGATATCATGGAAGAGTTCAACAAATACGACCAGTGCA
GGCCCGAGATCAGCTCCATCGTGTTCAACCTGGAAAAGTGGGCCTTCGACACATACCCCGAGCTGTCTGC
CAGAGTGGACCGGGAAGAGAAGGTGGACTTCAAGAGCATCCTGAAAATCCTGCTGAACAACAAGAACATC
AACAAAGAGCAGAGCGACATCCTGCGGAAGATCCGGAACGCCTTCGATCACAACAATTACCCCGACAAAG
GCGTGGTGGAAATCAAGGCCCTGCCTGAGATCGCCATGAGCATCAAGAAGGCCTTTGGGGAGTACGCCAT
CATGAAGAAGCGACCTGCCGCCACAAAGAAGGCTGGACAGGCTAAGAAGAAGAAAGGATCCGGCGCAACA
AACTTCTCTCTGCTGAAACAAGCCGGAGATGTCGAAGAGAATCCTGGACCGACCGAGTACAAGCCCACGG
TGCGCCTCGCCACCCGCGACGACGTCCCCAGGGCCGTACGCACCCTCGCCGCCGCGTTCGCCGACTACCC
CGCCACGCGCCACACCGTCGATCCGGACCGCCACATCGAGCGGGTCACCGAGCTGCAAGAACTCTTCCTC
ACGCGCGTCGGGCTCGACATCGGCAAGGTGTGGGTCGCGGACGACGGCGCCGCGGTGGCGGTCTGGACCA
CGCCGGAGAGCGTCGAAGCGGGGGCGGTGTTCGCCGAGATCGGCCCGCGCATGGCCGAGTTGAGCGGTTC
CCGGCTGGCCGCGCAGCAACAGATGGAAGGCCTCCTGGCGCCGCACCGGCCCAAGGAGCCCGCGTGGTTC
CTGGCCACCGTCGGAGTCTCGCCCGACCACCAGGGCAAGGGTCTGGGCAGCGCCGTCGTGCTCCCCGGAG
TGGAGGCGGCCGAGCGCGCCGGGGTGCCCGCCTTCCTGGAGACCTCCGCGCCCCGCAACCTCCCCTTCTA
CGAGCGGCTCGGCTTCACCGTCACCGCCGACGTCGAGGTGCCCGAAGGACCGCGCACCTGGTGCATGACC
CGCAAGCCCGGTGCCTGAACGCGTTAAGTCGACAATCAACCTCTGGATTACAAAATTTGTGAAAGATTGA
CTGGTATTCTTAACTATGTTGCTCCTTTTACGCTATGTGGATACGCTGCTTTAATGCCTTTGTATCATGC
TATTGCTTCCCGTATGGCTTTCATTTTCTCCTCCTTGTATAAATCCTGGTTGCTGTCTCTTTATGAGGAG
TTGTGGCCCGTTGTCAGGCAACGTGGCGTGGTGTGCACTGTGTTTGCTGACGCAACCCCCACTGGTTGGG
GCATTGCCACCACCTGTCAGCTCCTTTCCGGGACTTTCGCTTTCCCCCTCCCTATTGCCACGGCGGAACT
CATCGCCGCCTGCCTTGCCCGCTGCTGGACAGGGGCTCGGCTGTTGGGCACTGACAATTCCGTGGTGTTG
TCGGGGAAATCATCGTCCTTTCCTTGGCTGCTCGCCTGTGTTGCCACCTGGATTCTGCGCGGGACGTCCT
TCTGCTACGTCCCTTCGGCCCTCAATCCAGCGGACCTTCCTTCCCGCGGCCTGCTGCCGGCTCTGCGGCC
TCTTCCGCGTCTTCGCCTTCGCCCTCAGACGAGTCGGATCTCCCTTTGGGCCGCCTCCCCGCGTCGACTT
TAAGACCAATGACTTACAAGGCAGCTGTAGATCTTAGCCACTTTTTAAAAGAAAAGGGGGGACTGGAAGG
GCTAATTCACTCCCAACGAAGACAAGATCTGCTTTTTGCTTGTACTGGGTCTCTCTGGTTAGACCAGATC
TGAGCCTGGGAGCTCTCTGGCTAACTAGGGAACCCACTGCTTAAGCCTCAATAAAGCTTGCCTTGAGTGC
TTCAAGTAGTGTGTGCCCGTCTGTTGTGTGACTCTGGTAACTAGAGATCCCTCAGACCCTTTTAGTCAGT
GTGGAAAATCTCTAGCAGGGCCCGTTTAAACCCGCTGATCAGCCTCGACTGTGCCTTCTAGTTGCCAGCC
ATCTGTTGTTTGCCCCTCCCCCGTGCCTTCCTTGACCCTGGAAGGTGCCACTCCCACTGTCCTTTCCTAA
TAAAATGAGGAAATTGCATCGCATTGTCTGAGTAGGTGTCATTCTATTCTGGGGGGTGGGGTGGGGCAGG
ACAGCAAGGGGGAGGATTGGGAAGACAATAGCAGGCATGCTGGGGATGCGGTGGGCTCTATGGCTTCTGA
GGCGGAAAGAACCAGCTGGGGCTCTAGGGGGTATCCCC
[124 nt withheld, positions 8159-8282]
C
[91 nt withheld, positions 8284-8374]
A
[49 nt withheld, positions 8376-8424]
CCTTTGACGTTGGAGTCCACGTTCTTT
[37 nt withheld, positions 8452-8488]
ACCCTATCTCGGTCTATTCTTTTGATTTATAAGGGATTTTGCCGATTTCGGCCTATTGGTTAAAAAATGA
GCTGATTTAACAAAAATTTAACGCGAATTAATTCTGTGGAATGTGTGTCAGTTAGGGTGTGGAAAGTCCC
CAGGCTCCCCAGCAGGCAGAAGTATGCAAAGCATGCATCTCAATTAGTCAGCAACCAGGTGTGGAAAGTC
CCCAGGCTCCCCAGCAGGCAGAAGTATGCAAAGCATGCATCTCAATTAGTCAGCAACCATAGTCCCGCCC
CTAACTCCGCCCATCCCGCCCCTAACTCCGCCCAGTTCCGCCCATTCTCCGCCCCATGGCTGACTAATTT
TTTTTATTTATGCAGAGGCCGAGGCCGCCTCTGCCTCTGAGCTATTCCAGAAGTAGTGAGGAGGCTTTTT
TGGAGGCCTAGGCTTTTGCAAAAAGCTCCCGGGAGCTTGTATATCCATTTTCGGATCTGATCAGCACGTG
TTGACAATTAATCATCGGCATAGTATATCGGCATAGTATAATACGACAAGGTGAGGAACTAAACCATGGC
CAAGTTGACCAGTGCCGTTCCGGTGCTCACCGCGCGCGACGTCGCCGGAGCGGTCGAGTTCTGGACCGAC
CGGCTCGGGTTCTCCCGGGACTTCGTGGAGGACGACTTCGCCGGTGTGGTCCGGGACGACGTGACCCTGT
TCATCAGCGCGGTCCAGGACCAGGTGGTGCCGGACAACACCCTGGCCTGGGTGTGGGTGCGCGGCCTGGA
CGAGCTGTACGCCGAGTGGTCGGAGGTCGTGTCCACGAACTTCCGGGACGCCTCCGGGCCGGCCATGACC
GAGATCGGCGAGCAGCCGTGGGGGCGGGAGTTCGCCCTGCGCGACCCGGCCGGCAACTGCGTGCACTTCG
TGGCCGAGGAGCAGGACTGACACGTGCTACGAGATTTCGATTCCACCGCCGCCTTCTATGAAAGGTTGGG
CTTCGGAATCGTTTTCCGGGACGCCGGCTGGATGATCCTCCAGCGCGGGGATCTCATGCTGGAGTTCTTC
GCCCACCCCAACTTGTTTATTGCAGCTTATAATGGTTACAAATAAAGCAATAGCATCACAAATTTCACAA
ATAAAGCATTTTTTTCACTGCATTCTAGTTGTGGTTTGTCCAAACTCATCAATGTATCTTATCATGTCTG
TATACCGTCGACCTCTAGCTAGAGCTTGGCGTAATCATGGTCATAGCTGTTTCCTGTGTGAAATTGTTAT
CCGCTCACAATTCCACACAACATACGAGCCGGAAGCATAAAGTGTAAAGCCTGGGGTGCCTAATGAGTGA
GCTAACTCACATTAATTGCGTTGCGCTCACTGCCCGCTTTCCAGTCGGGAAACCTGTCGTGCCAGCTGCA
TTAATGAATCGGCCAACGCGCGGGGAGAGGCGGTTTGCGTATTGGGCGCTCTTCCGCTTCCTCGCTCACT
GACTCGCTGCGCTCGGTCGTTCGGCTGCGGCGAGCGGTATCAGCTCACTCAAAGGCGGTAATACGGTTAT
CCACAGAATCAGGGGATAACGCAGGAAAGAACATGTGAGCAAAAGGCCAGCAAAAGGCCAGGAACCGTAA
AAAGGCCGCGTTGCTGGCGTTTTTCCATAGGCTCCGCCCCCCTGACGAGCATCACAAAAATCGACGCTCA
AGTCAGAGGTGGCGAAACCCGACAGGACTATAAAGATACCAGGCGTTTCCCCCTGGAAGCTCCCTCGTGC
GCTCTCCTGTTCCGACCCTGCCGCTTACCGGATACCTGTCCGCCTTTCTCCCTTCGGGAAGCGTGGCGCT
TTCTCATAGCTCACGCTGTAGGTATCTCAGTTCGGTGTAGGTCGTTCGCTCCAAGCTGGGCTGTGTGCAC
GAACCCCCCGTTCAGCCCGACCGCTGCGCCTTATCCGGTAACTATCGTCTTGAGTCCAACCCGGTAAGAC
ACGACTTATCGCCACTGGCAGCAGCCACTGGTAACAGGATTAGCAGAGCGAGGTATGTAGGCGGTGCTAC
AGAGTTCTTGAAGTGGTGGCCTAACTACGGCTACACTAGAAGAACAGTATTTGGTATCTGCGCTCTGCTG
AAGCCAGTTACCTTCGGAAAAAGAGTTGGTAGCTCTTGATCCGGCAAACAAACCACCGCTGGTAGCGGTG
GTTTTTTTGTTTGCAAGCAGCAGATTACGCGCAGAAAAAAAGGATCTCAAGAAGATCCTTTGATCTTTTC
TACGGGGTCTGACGCTCAGTGGAACGAAAACTCACGTTAAGGGATTTTGGTCATGAGATTATCAAAAAGG
ATCTTCACCTAGATCCTTTTAAATTAAAAATGAAGTTTTAAATCAATCTAAAGTATATATGAGTAAACTT
GGTCTGACAGTTACCAATGCTTAATCAGTGAGGCACCTATCTCAGCGATCTGTCTATTTCGTTCATCCAT
AGTTGCCTGACTCCCCGTCGTGTAGATAACTACGATACGGGAGGGCTTACCATCTGGCCCCAGTGCTGCA
ATGATACCGCGAGACCCACGCTCACCGGCTCCAGATTTATCAGCAATAAACCAGCCAGCCGGAAGGGCCG
AGCGCAGAAGTGGTCCTGCAACTTTATCCGCCTCCATCCAGTCTATTAATTGTTGCCGGGAAGCTAGAGT
AAGTAGTTCGCCAGTTAATAGTTTGCGCAACGTTGTTGCCATTGCTACAGGCATCGTGGTGTCACGCTCG
TCGTTTGGTATGGCTTCATTCAGCTCCGGTTCCCAACGATCAAGGCGAGTTACATGATCCCCCATGTTGT
GCAAAAAAGCGGTTAGCTCCTTCGGTCCTCCGATCGTTGTCAGAAGTAAGTTGGCCGCAGTGTTATCACT
CATGGTTATGGCAGCACTGCATAATTCTCTTACTGTCATGCCATCCGTAAGATGCTTTTCTGTGACTGGT
GAGTACTCAACCAAGTCATTCTGAGAATAGTGTATGCGGCGACCGAGTTGCTCTTGCCCGGCGTCAATAC
GGGATAATACCGCGCCACATAGCAGAACTTTAAAAGTGCTCATCATTGGAAAACGTTCTTCGGGGCGAAA
ACTCTCAAGGATCTTACCGCTGTTGAGATCCAGTTCGATGTAACCCACTCGTGCACCCAACTGATCTTCA
GCATCTTTTACTTTCACCAGCGTTTCTGGGTGAGCAAAAACAGGAAGGCAAAATGCCGCAAAAAAGGGAA
TAAGGGCGACACGGAAATGTTGAATACTCATACTCTTCCTTTTTCAATATTATTGAAGCATTTATCAGGG
TTATTGTCTCATGAGCGGATACATATTTGAATGTATTTAGAAAAATAAACAAATAGGGGTTCCGCGCACA
TTTCCCCGAAAAGTGCCACCTGACGTCGACGGATCGGGAGATCTCCCGATCCCCTATGGTGCACTCTCAG
TACAATCTGCTCTGATGCCGCATAGTTAAGCCAGTATCTGCTCCCTGCTTGTGTGTTGGAGGTCGCTGAG
TAGTGCGCGAGCAAAATTTAAGCTACAACAAGGCAAGGCTTGACCGACAATTGCATGAAGAATCTGCTTA
GGGTTAGGCGTTTTGCGCTGCTTCGCGATGTACGGGCCAGATATACGCGTT
Features (pLannotate 1.2.2; 31 found; start..end, strand, type, name):
      1..380     +  enhancer       CMV enhancer: human cytomegalovirus immediate early enhancer
    381..580     +  promoter       CMV promoter: human cytomegalovirus (CMV) immediate early promoter
    598..778     +  LTR            5' LTR (truncated): truncated 5' long terminal repeat (LTR) from HIV-1
    825..950     +  misc_feature   HIV-1 Ψ: packaging signal of human immunodeficiency virus type 1
    934..1297    +  CDS            HIV-1 gag (fragment): gag protein from human immunodeficiency virus 1; gag
   1443..1676    +  misc_feature   RRE: The Rev response element (RRE) of HIV-1 allows for Rev-dependent mRNA export from the nucleus to the cytoplasm.
   2053..2153    +  CDS            Rev (fragment): human immunodeficiency virus 1 (HIV-1) Rev protein; rev; enhances nuclear export of unspliced and incompletely spliced viral mRNAs
   2203..2320    +  misc_feature   cPPT/CTS: central polypurine tract and central termination sequence of HIV-1
   2371..2611    +  promoter       U6 promoter: RNA polymerase III promoter for human U6 snRNA
   2688..2706    +  CDS            small t antigen (fragment): SV40 (simian virus 40) small t antigen
   2732..2943    +  promoter       EF-1α core promoter: core promoter for human elongation factor EF-1α
   6351..6948    +  CDS            PuroR (fragment): puromycin N-acetyltransferase; pac from Streptomyces; confers resistance to puromycin
   6964..7552    +  misc_feature   WPRE: woodchuck hepatitis virus posttranscriptional regulatory element
   7603..7622    +  misc_feature   cPPT/CTS (fragment): central polypurine tract and central termination sequence of HIV-1
   7624..7857    +  LTR            3' LTR (ΔU3): self-inactivating 3' long terminal repeat (LTR) from HIV-1
   7889..8113    +  polyA_signal   bGH poly(A) signal: bovine growth hormone polyadenylation signal
   8117..8138    +  promoter       SV40 promoter (fragment): SV40 enhancer and early promoter
   8159..8587    +  rep_origin     f1 ori (sequence partly withheld): f1 bacteriophage origin of replication; arrow indicates direction of (+) strand synthesis
   8601..8930    +  promoter       SV40 promoter: SV40 enhancer and early promoter
   8978..9025    +  promoter       EM7 promoter: synthetic bacterial promoter&nbsp
   9044..9418    +  CDS            BleoR: antibiotic-binding protein; Sh ble from Streptoalloteichus hindustanus; confers resistance to bleomycin, phleomycin, and Zeocin™
   9428..9553    +  CDS            ble (fragment): BLE_KLEPN - Experimental evidence at protein level: Swiss-Prot protein existence level 1. Binding protein with a strong affinity to the bleomycin family of antibiotics. Binds to CL990; an antimitotic-antibiotic compound. From Klebsiella pneumoniae.
   9548..9669    +  polyA_signal   SV40 poly(A) signal: SV40 polyadenylation signal
   9740..9762    -  protein_bind   lac operator (fragment): The lac repressor binds to the lac operator to inhibit transcription in E. coli. This inhibition can be relieved by adding lactose or isopropyl-β-D-thiogalactopyranoside (IPTG). lac repressor encoded by lacI
   9766..9796    -  promoter       lac promoter: promoter for the E. coli lac operon
   9811..9832    -  protein_bind   CAP binding site: CAP binding activates transcription in the presence of cAMP. E. coli catabolite activator protein
   9845..9937    -  CDS            lacI (fragment): lac repressor; lacI; The lac repressor binds to the lac operator to inhibit transcription in E. coli. This inhibition can be relieved by adding lactose or isopropyl-β-D-thiogalactopyranoside (IPTG).
  10120..10708   -  rep_origin     ori: high-copy-number ColE1/pMB1/pBR322/pUC origin of replication
  10879..11739   -  CDS            AmpR: β-lactamase; bla; confers resistance to ampicillin, carbenicillin, and related antibiotics
  11740..11844   -  promoter       AmpR promoter: bla
  11903..11955   -  misc_feature   bom (fragment): basis of mobility region from pBR322
