[The description below was written by a language model from this plasmid's Addgene catalogue record and pLannotate feature annotations shown in this document.]
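Description:
pLentiRNACRISPR_003 is an all-in-one, third-generation-style lentiviral transfer plasmid built on the lentiCRISPRv2 backbone for RNA-targeting CRISPR experiments in mammalian cells. It is maintained in E. coli through a high-copy ColE1/pUC-type origin with ampicillin selection (AmpR). The backbone also carries an f1 origin and an SV40/EM7-driven bleomycin/Zeocin resistance cassette located outside the viral genome. The packaged region is defined by a CMV enhancer/promoter fused to a truncated HIV-1 5' LTR, which allows Tat-independent genomic RNA production. This is followed by the Ψ packaging signal, RRE and cPPT/CTS, and the region ends in a self-inactivating ΔU3 3' LTR with a downstream bGH polyadenylation signal.

Two expression units sit between the LTRs. A human U6 RNA polymerase III promoter drives the guide RNA cassette, in which BsmBI sites allow insertion of a spacer upstream of the PspCas13b direct repeat; the repeat sits 3' of the guide, as this effector requires. Downstream, the short EF-1α core promoter (EFS) drives PspCas13b carrying a C-terminal nuclear localization signal. The effector is linked by a 2A self-cleaving peptide to puromycin N-acetyltransferase, so transduced cells expressing it can be selected with puromycin, and a WPRE enhances transcript expression. The automated feature table leaves the long stretch between the EFS promoter and PuroR unannotated. This stretch presumably corresponds to the Cas13b-NLS-2A coding region named in the catalogue entry. The short "small t antigen" fragment called between the U6 and EFS promoters is probably a spurious match. The construct is intended for cloning individual or pooled guide RNAs and delivering them with nuclear-localized PspCas13b for transcript knockdown, and its associated publication concerns massively parallel Cas13 screens.
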