Addgene plasmid #138145: pLentiRNACRISPR_003 - hU6-DR_BsmBI-EFS-PspCas13b-NLS-2A-Puro-WPRE
Purpose: Expresses PspCas13b in mammalian cells, localized in the nucleus. For cloning of guide RNAs compatible with PspCas13b. Contains a 3' direct repeat. Clone using BsmBI.
Depositing lab: Neville Sanjana. Depositing organization: New York Genome Center. Publication: Massively parallel Cas13 screens reveal principles for guide RNA design. Wessels HH, Mendez-Mancilla A, Guo X, Legut M, Daniloski Z, Sanjana NE. Nat Biotechnol. 2020 Jun;38(6):722-727. doi: 10.1038/s41587-020-0456-9. Epub 2020 Mar 16. PubMed 32518401.
Backbone
  Vector backbone: lentiCRISPRv2
  Vector type: Lentiviral
Growth in bacteria
  Bacterial resistance: Ampicillin, 100 μg/mL
  Growth temperature: 37°C
  Growth strain: NEB Stable
  Copy number: High Copy
Gene/Insert
  Gene/Insert name: PspCas13b
  Species: H. sapiens (human)
  Tag / fusion protein: NLS (C terminal on insert)
  Cloning method: Gibson Cloning
Terms and licenses: Academic/Nonprofit Terms; Industry Terms: Not Available to Industry
Depositor comments: Please visit https://doi.org/10.1101/2019.12.27.889089 for bioRxiv preprint.
How to cite: pLentiRNACRISPR_003 - hU6-DR_BsmBI-EFS-PspCas13b-NLS-2A-Puro-WPRE was a gift from Neville Sanjana (Addgene plasmid # 138145 ; http://n2t.net/addgene:138145 ; RRID:Addgene_138145)
